>Addgene plasmid #192650 | Lenti-EF1alpha-VP64-dCas9-VP64_Blast | addgene full sequence | sequence record 379929 | Addgene NGS Result
GTCGACGGATCGGGAGATCTCCCGATCCCCTATGGTGCACTCTCAGTACAATCTGCTCTGATGCCGCATA
GTTAAGCCAGTATCTGCTCCCTGCTTGTGTGTTGGAGGTCGCTGAGTAGTGCGCGAGCAAAATTTAAGCT
ACAACAAGGCAAGGCTTGACCGACAATTGCATGAAGAATCTGCTTAGGGTTAGGCGTTTTGCGCTGCTTC
GCGATGTACGGGCCAGATATACGCGTTGACATTGATTATTGACTAGTTATTAATAGTAATCAATTACGGG
GTCATTAGTTCATAGCCCATATATGGAGTTCCGCGTTACATAACTTACGGTAAATGGCCCGCCTGGCTGA
CCGCCCAACGACCCCCGCCCATTGACGTCAATAATGACGTATGTTCCCATAGTAACGCCAATAGGGACTT
TCCATTGACGTCAATGGGTGGAGTATTTACGGTAAACTGCCCACTTGGCAGTACATCAAGTGTATCATAT
GCCAAGTACGCCCCCTATTGACGTCAATGACGGTAAATGGCCCGCCTGGCATTATGCCCAGTACATGACC
TTATGGGACTTTCCTACTTGGCAGTACATCTACGTATTAGTCATCGCTATTACCATGGTGATGCGGTTTT
GGCAGTACATCAATGGGCGTGGATAGCGGTTTGACTCACGGGGATTTCCAAGTCTCCACCCCATTGACGT
CAATGGGAGTTTGTTTTGGCACCAAAATCAACGGGACTTTCCAAAATGTCGTAACAACTCCGCCCCATTG
ACGCAAATGGGCGGTAGGCGTGTACGGTGGGAGGTCTATATAAGCAGCGCGTTTTGCCTGTACTGGGTCT
CTCTGGTTAGACCAGATCTGAGCCTGGGAGCTCTCTGGCTAACTAGGGAACCCACTGCTTAAGCCTCAAT
AAAGCTTGCCTTGAGTGCTTCAAGTAGTGTGTGCCCGTCTGTTGTGTGACTCTGGTAACTAGAGATCCCT
CAGACCCTTTTAGTCAGTGTGGAAAATCTCTAGCAGTGGCGCCCGAACAGGGACTTGAAAGCGAAAGGGA
AACCAGAGGAGCTCTCTCGACGCAGGACTCGGCTTGCTGAAGCGCGCACGGCAAGAGGCGAGGGGCGGCG
ACTGGTGAGTACGCCAAAAATTTTGACTAGCGGAGGCTAGAAGGAGAGAGATGGGTGCGAGAGCGTCAGT
ATTAAGCGGGGGAGAATTAGATCGCGATGGGAAAAAATTCGGTTAAGGCCAGGGGGAAAGAAAAAATATA
AATTAAAACATATAGTATGGGCAAGCAGGGAGCTAGAACGATTCGCAGTTAATCCTGGCCTGTTAGAAAC
ATCAGAAGGCTGTAGACAAATACTGGGACAGCTACAACCATCCCTTCAGACAGGATCAGAAGAACTTAGA
TCATTATATAATACAGTAGCAACCCTCTATTGTGTGCATCAAAGGATAGAGATAAAAGACACCAAGGAAG
CTTTAGACAAGATAGAGGAAGAGCAAAACAAAAGTAAGACCACCGCACAGCAAGCGGCCGCTGATCTTCA
GACCTGGAGGAGGAGATATGAGGGACAATTGGAGAAGTGAATTATATAAATATAAAGTAGTAAAAATTGA
ACCATTAGGAGTAGCACCCACCAAGGCAAAGAGAAGAGTGGTGCAGAGAGAAAAAAGAGCAGTGGGAATA
GGAGCTTTGTTCCTTGGGTTCTTGGGAGCAGCAGGAAGCACTATGGGCGCAGCGTCAATGACGCTGACGG
TACAGGCCAGACAATTATTGTCTGGTATAGTGCAGCAGCAGAACAATTTGCTGAGGGCTATTGAGGCGCA
ACAGCATCTGTTGCAACTCACAGTCTGGGGCATCAAGCAGCTCCAGGCAAGAATCCTGGCTGTGGAAAGA
TACCTAAAGGATCAACAGCTCCTGGGGATTTGGGGTTGCTCTGGAAAACTCATTTGCACCACTGCTGTGC
CTTGGAATGCTAGTTGGAGTAATAAATCTCTGGAACAGATTTGGAATCACACGACCTGGATGGAGTGGGA
CAGAGAAATTAACAATTACACAAGCTTAATACACTCCTTAATTGAAGAATCGCAAAACCAGCAAGAAAAG
AATGAACAAGAATTATTGGAATTAGATAAATGGGCAAGTTTGTGGAATTGGTTTAACATAACAAATTGGC
TGTGGTATATAAAATTATTCATAATGATAGTAGGAGGCTTGGTAGGTTTAAGAATAGTTTTTGCTGTACT
TTCTATAGTGAATAGAGTTAGGCAGGGATATTCACCATTATCGTTTCAGACCCACCTCCCAACCCCGAGG
GGACCCGACAGGCCCGAAGGAATAGAAGAAGAAGGTGGAGAGAGAGACAGAGACAGATCCATTCGATTAG
TGAACGGATCGGCACTGCGTGCGCCAATTCTGCAGACAAATGGCAGTATTCATCCACAATTTTAAAAGAA
AAGGGGGGATTGGGGGGTACAGTGCAGGGGAAAGAATAGTAGACATAATAGCAACAGACATACAAACTAA
AGAATTACAAAAACAAATTACAAAAATTCAAAATTTTCGGGTTTATTACAGGGACAGCAGAGATCCAGTT
TGGTTAATTAGCTAGCTGCAAAGATGGATAAAGTTTTAAACAGAGAGGAATCTTTGCAGCTAATGGACCT
TCTAGGTCTTGAAAGGAGTGGGAATTGGCTCCGGTGCCCGTCAGTGGGCAGAGCGCACATCGCCCACAGT
CCCCGAGAAGTTGGGGGGAGGGGTCGGCAATTGAACCGGTGCCTAGAGAAGGTGGCGCGGGGTAAACTGG
GAAAGTGATGTCGTGTACTGGCTCCGCCTTTTTCCCGAGGGTGGGGGAGAACCGTATATAAGTGCAGTAG
TCGCCGTGAACGTTCTTTTTCGCAACGGGTTTGCCGCCAGAACACAGGTAAGTGCCGTGTGTGGTTCCCG
CGGGCCTGGCCTCTTTACGGGTTATGGCCCTTGCGTGCCTTGAATTACTTCCACCTGGCTGCAGTACGTG
ATTCTTGATCCCGAGCTTCGGGTTGGAAGTGGGTGGGAGAGTTCGAGGCCTTGCGCTTAAGGAGCCCCTT
CGCCTCGTGCTTGAGTTGAGGCCTGGCCTGGGCGCTGGGGCCGCCGCGTGCGAATCTGGTGGCACCTTCG
CGCCTGTCTCGCTGCTTTCGATAAGTCTCTAGCCATTTAAAATTTTTGATGACCTGCTGCGACGCTTTTT
TTCTGGCAAGATAGTCTTGTAAATGCGGGCCAAGATCTGCACACTGGTATTTCGGTTTTTGGGGCCGCGG
GCGGCGACGGGGCCCGTGCGTCCCAGCGCACATGTTCGGCGAGGCGGGGCCTGCGAGCGCGGCCACCGAG
AATCGGACGGGGGTAGTCTCAAGCTGGCCGGCCTGCTCTGGTGCCTGGCCTCGCGCCGCCGTGTATCGCC
CCGCCCTGGGCGGCAAGGCTGGCCCGGTCGGCACCAGTTGCGTGAGCGGAAAGATGGCCGCTTCCCGGCC
CTGCTGCAGGGAGCTCAAAATGGAGGACGCGGCGCTCGGGAGAGCGGGCGGGTGAGTCACCCACACAAAG
GAAAAGGGCCTTTCCGTCCTCAGCCGTCGCTTCATGTGACTCCACGGAGTACCGGGCGCCGTCCAGGCAC
CTCGATTAGTTCTCGAGCTTTTGGAGTACGTCGTCTTTAGGTTGGGGGGAGGGGTTTTATGCGATGGAGT
TTCCCCACACTGAGTGGGTGGAGACTGAAGTTAGGCCAGCTTGGCACTTGATGTAATTCTCCTTGGAATT
TGCCCTTTTTGAGTTTGGATCTTGGTTCATTCTCAAGCCTCAGACAGTGGTTCAAAGTTTTTTTCTTCCA
TTTCAGGTGTCGTGACGTACGGCCACCATGGACGCATTGGACGATTTTGATCTGGATATGCTGGGAAGTG
ACGCCCTCGATGATTTTGACCTTGACATGCTTGGTTCGGATGCCCTTGATGACTTTGACCTCGACATGCT
CGGCAGTGACGCCCTTGATGATTTCGACCTGGACATGCTGGGATCCGCTGGCTCCAAAAGGCCGGCGGCC
ACGAAAAAGGCCGGCCAGGCAAAAAAGAAAAAGGACAAGAAGTACAGCATCGGCCTGGCCATCGGCACCA
ACTCTGTGGGCTGGGCCGTGATCACCGACGAGTACAAGGTGCCCAGCAAGAAATTCAAGGTGCTGGGCAA
CACCGACCGGCACAGCATCAAGAAGAACCTGATCGGAGCCCTGCTGTTCGACAGCGGCGAAACAGCCGAG
GCCACCCGGCTGAAGAGAACCGCCAGAAGAAGATACACCAGACGGAAGAACCGGATCTGCTATCTGCAAG
AGATCTTCAGCAACGAGATGGCCAAGGTGGACGACAGCTTCTTCCACAGACTGGAAGAGTCCTTCCTGGT
GGAAGAGGATAAGAAGCACGAGCGGCACCCCATCTTCGGCAACATCGTGGACGAGGTGGCCTACCACGAG
AAGTACCCCACCATCTACCACCTGAGAAAGAAACTGGTGGACAGCACCGACAAGGCCGACCTGCGGCTGA
TCTATCTGGCCCTGGCCCACATGATCAAGTTCCGGGGCCACTTCCTGATCGAGGGCGACCTGAACCCCGA
CAACAGCGACGTGGACAAGCTGTTCATCCAGCTGGTGCAGACCTACAACCAGCTGTTCGAGGAAAACCCC
ATCAACGCCAGCGGCGTGGACGCCAAGGCCATCCTGTCTGCCAGACTGAGCAAGAGCAGACGGCTGGAAA
ATCTGATCGCCCAGCTGCCCGGCGAGAAGAAGAATGGCCTGTTCGGCAACCTGATTGCCCTGAGCCTGGG
CCTGACCCCCAACTTCAAGAGCAACTTCGACCTGGCCGAGGATGCCAAACTGCAGCTGAGCAAGGACACC
TACGACGACGACCTGGACAACCTGCTGGCCCAGATCGGCGACCAGTACGCCGACCTGTTTCTGGCCGCCA
AGAACCTGTCCGACGCCATCCTGCTGAGCGACATCCTGAGAGTGAACACCGAGATCACCAAGGCCCCCCT
GAGCGCCTCTATGATCAAGAGATACGACGAGCACCACCAGGACCTGACCCTGCTGAAAGCTCTCGTGCGG
CAGCAGCTGCCTGAGAAGTACAAAGAGATTTTCTTCGACCAGAGCAAGAACGGCTACGCCGGCTACATTG
ACGGCGGAGCCAGCCAGGAAGAGTTCTACAAGTTCATCAAGCCCATCCTGGAAAAGATGGACGGCACCGA
GGAACTGCTCGTGAAGCTGAACAGAGAGGACCTGCTGCGGAAGCAGCGGACCTTCGACAACGGCAGCATC
CCCCACCAGATCCACCTGGGAGAGCTGCACGCCATTCTGCGGCGGCAGGAAGATTTTTACCCATTCCTGA
AGGACAACCGGGAAAAGATCGAGAAGATCCTGACCTTCCGCATCCCCTACTACGTGGGCCCTCTGGCCAG
GGGAAACAGCAGATTCGCCTGGATGACCAGAAAGAGCGAGGAAACCATCACCCCCTGGAACTTCGAGGAA
GTGGTGGACAAGGGCGCTTCCGCCCAGAGCTTCATCGAGCGGATGACCAACTTCGATAAGAACCTGCCCA
ACGAGAAGGTGCTGCCCAAGCACAGCCTGCTGTACGAGTACTTCACCGTGTATAACGAGCTGACCAAAGT
GAAATACGTGACCGAGGGAATGAGAAAGCCCGCCTTCCTGAGCGGCGAGCAGAAAAAGGCCATCGTGGAC
CTGCTGTTCAAGACCAACCGGAAAGTGACCGTGAAGCAGCTGAAAGAGGACTACTTCAAGAAAATCGAGT
GCTTCGACTCCGTGGAAATCTCCGGCGTGGAAGATCGGTTCAACGCCTCCCTGGGCACATACCACGATCT
GCTGAAAATTATCAAGGACAAGGACTTCCTGGACAATGAGGAAAACGAGGACATTCTGGAAGATATCGTG
CTGACCCTGACACTGTTTGAGGACAGAGAGATGATCGAGGAACGGCTGAAAACCTATGCCCACCTGTTCG
ACGACAAAGTGATGAAGCAGCTGAAGCGGCGGAGATACACCGGCTGGGGCAGGCTGAGCCGGAAGCTGAT
CAACGGCATCCGGGACAAGCAGTCCGGCAAGACAATCCTGGATTTCCTGAAGTCCGACGGCTTCGCCAAC
AGAAACTTCATGCAGCTGATCCACGACGACAGCCTGACCTTTAAAGAGGACATCCAGAAAGCCCAGGTGT
CCGGCCAGGGCGATAGCCTGCACGAGCACATTGCCAATCTGGCCGGCAGCCCCGCCATTAAGAAGGGCAT
CCTGCAGACAGTGAAGGTGGTGGACGAGCTCGTGAAAGTGATGGGCCGGCACAAGCCCGAGAACATCGTG
ATCGAAATGGCCAGAGAGAACCAGACCACCCAGAAGGGACAGAAGAACAGCCGCGAGAGAATGAAGCGGA
TCGAAGAGGGCATCAAAGAGCTGGGCAGCCAGATCCTGAAAGAACACCCCGTGGAAAACACCCAGCTGCA
GAACGAGAAGCTGTACCTGTACTACCTGCAGAATGGGCGGGATATGTACGTGGACCAGGAACTGGACATC
AACCGGCTGTCCGACTACGATGTGGACCACATCGTGCCTCAGAGCTTTCTGAAGGACGACTCCATCGACA
ACAAGGTGCTGACCAGAAGCGACAAGGCCCGGGGCAAGAGCGACAACGTGCCCTCCGAAGAGGTCGTGAA
GAAGATGAAGAACTACTGGCGGCAGCTGCTGAACGCCAAGCTGATTACCCAGAGAAAGTTCGACAATCTG
ACCAAGGCCGAGAGAGGCGGCCTGAGCGAACTGGATAAGGCCGGCTTCATCAAGAGACAGCTGGTGGAAA
CCCGGCAGATCACAAAGCACGTGGCACAGATCCTGGACTCCCGGATGAACACTAAGTACGACGAGAATGA
CAAGCTGATCCGGGAAGTGAAAGTGATCACCCTGAAGTCCAAGCTGGTGTCCGATTTCCGGAAGGATTTC
CAGTTTTACAAAGTGCGCGAGATCAACAACTACCACCACGCCCACGACGCCTACCTGAACGCCGTCGTGG
GAACCGCCCTGATCAAAAAGTACCCTAAGCTGGAAAGCGAGTTCGTGTACGGCGACTACAAGGTGTACGA
CGTGCGGAAGATGATCGCCAAGAGCGAGCAGGAAATCGGCAAGGCTACCGCCAAGTACTTCTTCTACAGC
AACATCATGAACTTTTTCAAGACCGAGATTACCCTGGCCAACGGCGAGATCCGGAAGCGGCCTCTGATCG
AGACAAACGGCGAAACCGGGGAGATCGTGTGGGATAAGGGCCGGGATTTTGCCACCGTGCGGAAAGTGCT
GAGCATGCCCCAAGTGAATATCGTGAAAAAGACCGAGGTGCAGACAGGCGGCTTCAGCAAAGAGTCTATC
CTGCCCAAGAGGAACAGCGATAAGCTGATCGCCAGAAAGAAGGACTGGGACCCTAAGAAGTACGGCGGCT
TCGACAGCCCCACCGTGGCCTATTCTGTGCTGGTGGTGGCCAAAGTGGAAAAGGGCAAGTCCAAGAAACT
GAAGAGTGTGAAAGAGCTGCTGGGGATCACCATCATGGAAAGAAGCAGCTTCGAGAAGAATCCCATCGAC
TTTCTGGAAGCCAAGGGCTACAAAGAAGTGAAAAAGGACCTGATCATCAAGCTGCCTAAGTACTCCCTGT
TCGAGCTGGAAAACGGCCGGAAGAGAATGCTGGCCTCTGCCGGCGAACTGCAGAAGGGAAACGAACTGGC
CCTGCCCTCCAAATATGTGAACTTCCTGTACCTGGCCAGCCACTATGAGAAGCTGAAGGGCTCCCCCGAG
GATAATGAGCAGAAACAGCTGTTTGTGGAACAGCACAAGCACTACCTGGACGAGATCATCGAGCAGATCA
GCGAGTTCTCCAAGAGAGTGATCCTGGCCGACGCTAATCTGGACAAAGTGCTGTCCGCCTACAACAAGCA
CCGGGATAAGCCCATCAGAGAGCAGGCCGAGAATATCATCCACCTGTTTACCCTGACCAATCTGGGAGCC
CCTGCCGCCTTCAAGTACTTTGACACCACCATCGACCGGAAGAGGTACACCAGCACCAAAGAGGTGCTGG
ACGCCACCCTGATCCACCAGAGCATCACCGGCCTGTACGAGACACGGATCGACCTGTCTCAGCTGGGAGG
CGACAGCGCTGGAGGAGGTGGAAGCGGAGGAGGAGGAAGCGGAGGAGGAGGTAGCGGACCTAAGAAAAAG
AGGAAGGTGGCGGCCGCTGGATCCGGACGGGCTGACGCATTGGACGATTTTGATCTGGATATGCTGGGAA
GTGACGCCCTCGATGATTTTGACCTTGACATGCTTGGTTCGGATGCCCTTGATGACTTTGACCTCGACAT
GCTCGGCAGTGACGCCCTTGATGATTTCGACCTGGACATGCTGATTAACTGTACAGGCAGTGGAGAGGGC
AGAGGAAGTCTGCTAACATGCGGTGACGTCGAGGAGAATCCTGGCCCAATGGCCAAGCCTTTGTCTCAAG
AAGAATCCACCCTCATTGAAAGAGCAACGGCTACAATCAACAGCATCCCCATCTCTGAAGACTACAGCGT
CGCCAGCGCAGCTCTCTCTAGCGACGGCCGCATCTTCACTGGTGTCAATGTATATCATTTTACTGGGGGA
CCTTGTGCAGAACTCGTGGTGCTGGGCACTGCTGCTGCTGCGGCAGCTGGCAACCTGACTTGTATCGTCG
CGATCGGAAATGAGAACAGGGGCATCTTGAGCCCCTGCGGACGGTGCCGACAGGTGCTTCTCGATCTGCA
TCCTGGGATCAAAGCCATAGTGAAGGACAGTGATGGACAGCCGACGGCAGTTGGGATTCGTGAATTGCTG
CCCTCTGGTTATGTGTGGGAGGGCTAAGAATTCGATATCAAGCTTATCGGTAATCAACCTCTGGATTACA
AAATTTGTGAAAGATTGACTGGTATTCTTAACTATGTTGCTCCTTTTACGCTATGTGGATACGCTGCTTT
AATGCCTTTGTATCATGCTATTGCTTCCCGTATGGCTTTCATTTTCTCCTCCTTGTATAAATCCTGGTTG
CTGTCTCTTTATGAGGAGTTGTGGCCCGTTGTCAGGCAACGTGGCGTGGTGTGCACTGTGTTTGCTGACG
CAACCCCCACTGGTTGGGGCATTGCCACCACCTGTCAGCTCCTTTCCGGGACTTTCGCTTTCCCCCTCCC
TATTGCCACGGCGGAACTCATCGCCGCCTGCCTTGCCCGCTGCTGGACAGGGGCTCGGCTGTTGGGCACT
GACAATTCCGTGGTGTTGTCGGGGAAATCATCGTCCTTTCCTTGGCTGCTCGCCTGTGTTGCCACCTGGA
TTCTGCGCGGGACGTCCTTCTGCTACGTCCCTTCGGCCCTCAATCCAGCGGACCTTCCTTCCCGCGGCCT
GCTGCCGGCTCTGCGGCCTCTTCCGCGTCTTCGCCTTCGCCCTCAGACGAGTCGGATCTCCCTTTGGGCC
GCCTCCCCGCATCGATACCGTCGACCTCGAGACCTAGAAAAACATGGAGCAATCACAAGTAGCAATACAG
CAGCTACCAATGCTGATTGTGCCTGGCTAGAAGCACAAGAGGAGGAGGAGGTGGGTTTTCCAGTCACACC
TCAGGTACCTTTAAGACCAATGACTTACAAGGCAGCTGTAGATCTTAGCCACTTTTTAAAAGAAAAGGGG
GGACTGGAAGGGCTAATTCACTCCCAACGAAGACAAGATATCCTTGATCTGTGGATCTACCACACACAAG
GCTACTTCCCTGATTGGCAGAACTACACACCAGGGCCAGGGATCAGATATCCACTGACCTTTGGATGGTG
CTACAAGCTAGTACCAGTTGAGCAAGAGAAGGTAGAAGAAGCCAATGAAGGAGAGAACACCCGCTTGTTA
CACCCTGTGAGCCTGCATGGGATGGATGACCCGGAGAGAGAAGTATTAGAGTGGAGGTTTGACAGCCGCC
TAGCATTTCATCACATGGCCCGAGAGCTGCATCCGGACTGTACTGGGTCTCTCTGGTTAGACCAGATCTG
AGCCTGGGAGCTCTCTGGCTAACTAGGGAACCCACTGCTTAAGCCTCAATAAAGCTTGCCTTGAGTGCTT
CAAGTAGTGTGTGCCCGTCTGTTGTGTGACTCTGGTAACTAGAGATCCCTCAGACCCTTTTAGTCAGTGT
GGAAAATCTCTAGCAGGGCCCGTTTAAACCCGCTGATCAGCCTCGACTGTGCCTTCTAGTTGCCAGCCAT
CTGTTGTTTGCCCCTCCCCCGTGCCTTCCTTGACCCTGGAAGGTGCCACTCCCACTGTCCTTTCCTAATA
AAATGAGGAAATTGCATCGCATTGTCTGAGTAGGTGTCATTCTATTCTGGGGGGTGGGGTGGGGCAGGAC
AGCAAGGGGGAGGATTGGGAAGACAATAGCAGGCATGCTGGGGATGCGGTGGGCTCTATGGCTTCTGAGG
CGGAAAGAACCAGCTGGGGCTCTAGGGGGTATCCCC
[124 nt withheld, positions 10537-10660]
C
[91 nt withheld, positions 10662-10752]
A
[49 nt withheld, positions 10754-10802]
CCTTTGACGTTGGAGTCCACGTTCTTT
[37 nt withheld, positions 10830-10866]
ACCCTATCTCGGTCTATTCTTTTGATTTATAAGGGATTTTGCCGATTTCGGCCTATTGGTTAAAAAATGA
GCTGATTTAACAAAAATTTAACGCGAATTAATTCTGTGGAATGTGTGTCAGTTAGGGTGTGGAAAGTCCC
CAGGCTCCCCAGCAGGCAGAAGTATGCAAAGCATGCATCTCAATTAGTCAGCAACCAGGTGTGGAAAGTC
CCCAGGCTCCCCAGCAGGCAGAAGTATGCAAAGCATGCATCTCAATTAGTCAGCAACCATAGTCCCGCCC
CTAACTCCGCCCATCCCGCCCCTAACTCCGCCCAGTTCCGCCCATTCTCCGCCCCATGGCTGACTAATTT
TTTTTATTTATGCAGAGGCCGAGGCCGCCTCTGCCTCTGAGCTATTCCAGAAGTAGTGAGGAGGCTTTTT
TGGAGGCCTAGGCTTTTGCAAAAAGCTCCCGGGAGCTTGTATATCCATTTTCGGATCTGATCAGCACGTG
TTGACAATTAATCATCGGCATAGTATATCGGCATAGTATAATACGACAAGGTGAGGAACTAAACCATGGC
CAAGTTGACCAGTGCCGTTCCGGTGCTCACCGCGCGCGACGTCGCCGGAGCGGTCGAGTTCTGGACCGAC
CGGCTCGGGTTCTCCCGGGACTTCGTGGAGGACGACTTCGCCGGTGTGGTCCGGGACGACGTGACCCTGT
TCATCAGCGCGGTCCAGGACCAGGTGGTGCCGGACAACACCCTGGCCTGGGTGTGGGTGCGCGGCCTGGA
CGAGCTGTACGCCGAGTGGTCGGAGGTCGTGTCCACGAACTTCCGGGACGCCTCCGGGCCGGCCATGACC
GAGATCGGCGAGCAGCCGTGGGGGCGGGAGTTCGCCCTGCGCGACCCGGCCGGCAACTGCGTGCACTTCG
TGGCCGAGGAGCAGGACTGACACGTGCTACGAGATTTCGATTCCACCGCCGCCTTCTATGAAAGGTTGGG
CTTCGGAATCGTTTTCCGGGACGCCGGCTGGATGATCCTCCAGCGCGGGGATCTCATGCTGGAGTTCTTC
GCCCACCCCAACTTGTTTATTGCAGCTTATAATGGTTACAAATAAAGCAATAGCATCACAAATTTCACAA
ATAAAGCATTTTTTTCACTGCATTCTAGTTGTGGTTTGTCCAAACTCATCAATGTATCTTATCATGTCTG
TATACCGTCGACCTCTAGCTAGAGCTTGGCGTAATCATGGTCATAGCTGTTTCCTGTGTGAAATTGTTAT
CCGCTCACAATTCCACACAACATACGAGCCGGAAGCATAAAGTGTAAAGCCTGGGGTGCCTAATGAGTGA
GCTAACTCACATTAATTGCGTTGCGCTCACTGCCCGCTTTCCAGTCGGGAAACCTGTCGTGCCAGCTGCA
TTAATGAATCGGCCAACGCGCGGGGAGAGGCGGTTTGCGTATTGGGCGCTCTTCCGCTTCCTCGCTCACT
GACTCGCTGCGCTCGGTCGTTCGGCTGCGGCGAGCGGTATCAGCTCACTCAAAGGCGGTAATACGGTTAT
CCACAGAATCAGGGGATAACGCAGGAAAGAACATGTGAGCAAAAGGCCAGCAAAAGGCCAGGAACCGTAA
AAAGGCCGCGTTGCTGGCGTTTTTCCATAGGCTCCGCCCCCCTGACGAGCATCACAAAAATCGACGCTCA
AGTCAGAGGTGGCGAAACCCGACAGGACTATAAAGATACCAGGCGTTTCCCCCTGGAAGCTCCCTCGTGC
GCTCTCCTGTTCCGACCCTGCCGCTTACCGGATACCTGTCCGCCTTTCTCCCTTCGGGAAGCGTGGCGCT
TTCTCATAGCTCACGCTGTAGGTATCTCAGTTCGGTGTAGGTCGTTCGCTCCAAGCTGGGCTGTGTGCAC
GAACCCCCCGTTCAGCCCGACCGCTGCGCCTTATCCGGTAACTATCGTCTTGAGTCCAACCCGGTAAGAC
ACGACTTATCGCCACTGGCAGCAGCCACTGGTAACAGGATTAGCAGAGCGAGGTATGTAGGCGGTGCTAC
AGAGTTCTTGAAGTGGTGGCCTAACTACGGCTACACTAGAAGAACAGTATTTGGTATCTGCGCTCTGCTG
AAGCCAGTTACCTTCGGAAAAAGAGTTGGTAGCTCTTGATCCGGCAAACAAACCACCGCTGGTAGCGGTG
GTTTTTTTGTTTGCAAGCAGCAGATTACGCGCAGAAAAAAAGGATCTCAAGAAGATCCTTTGATCTTTTC
TACGGGGTCTGACGCTCAGTGGAACGAAAACTCACGTTAAGGGATTTTGGTCATGAGATTATCAAAAAGG
ATCTTCACCTAGATCCTTTTAAATTAAAAATGAAGTTTTAAATCAATCTAAAGTATATATGAGTAAACTT
GGTCTGACAGTTACCAATGCTTAATCAGTGAGGCACCTATCTCAGCGATCTGTCTATTTCGTTCATCCAT
AGTTGCCTGACTCCCCGTCGTGTAGATAACTACGATACGGGAGGGCTTACCATCTGGCCCCAGTGCTGCA
ATGATACCGCGAGACCCACGCTCACCGGCTCCAGATTTATCAGCAATAAACCAGCCAGCCGGAAGGGCCG
AGCGCAGAAGTGGTCCTGCAACTTTATCCGCCTCCATCCAGTCTATTAATTGTTGCCGGGAAGCTAGAGT
AAGTAGTTCGCCAGTTAATAGTTTGCGCAACGTTGTTGCCATTGCTACAGGCATCGTGGTGTCACGCTCG
TCGTTTGGTATGGCTTCATTCAGCTCCGGTTCCCAACGATCAAGGCGAGTTACATGATCCCCCATGTTGT
GCAAAAAAGCGGTTAGCTCCTTCGGTCCTCCGATCGTTGTCAGAAGTAAGTTGGCCGCAGTGTTATCACT
CATGGTTATGGCAGCACTGCATAATTCTCTTACTGTCATGCCATCCGTAAGATGCTTTTCTGTGACTGGT
GAGTACTCAACCAAGTCATTCTGAGAATAGTGTATGCGGCGACCGAGTTGCTCTTGCCCGGCGTCAATAC
GGGATAATACCGCGCCACATAGCAGAACTTTAAAAGTGCTCATCATTGGAAAACGTTCTTCGGGGCGAAA
ACTCTCAAGGATCTTACCGCTGTTGAGATCCAGTTCGATGTAACCCACTCGTGCACCCAACTGATCTTCA
GCATCTTTTACTTTCACCAGCGTTTCTGGGTGAGCAAAAACAGGAAGGCAAAATGCCGCAAAAAAGGGAA
TAAGGGCGACACGGAAATGTTGAATACTCATACTCTTCCTTTTTCAATATTATTGAAGCATTTATCAGGG
TTATTGTCTCATGAGCGGATACATATTTGAATGTATTTAGAAAAATAAACAAATAGGGGTTCCGCGCACA
TTTCCCCGAAAAGTGCCACCTGAC
Features (pLannotate 1.2.2; 33 found; start..end, strand, type, name):
     31..83      -  misc_feature   bom (fragment): basis of mobility region from pBR322
    238..617     +  enhancer       CMV enhancer: human cytomegalovirus immediate early enhancer
    618..817     +  promoter       CMV promoter: human cytomegalovirus (CMV) immediate early promoter
    835..1015    +  LTR            5' LTR (truncated): truncated 5' long terminal repeat (LTR) from HIV-1
   1062..1187    +  misc_feature   HIV-1 Ψ: packaging signal of human immunodeficiency virus type 1
   1171..1534    +  CDS            HIV-1 gag (fragment): gag protein from human immunodeficiency virus 1; gag
   1680..1913    +  misc_feature   RRE: The Rev response element (RRE) of HIV-1 allows for Rev-dependent mRNA export from the nucleus to the cytoplasm.
   2290..2390    +  CDS            Rev (fragment): human immunodeficiency virus 1 (HIV-1) Rev protein; rev; enhances nuclear export of unspliced and incompletely spliced viral mRNAs
   2440..2557    +  misc_feature   cPPT/CTS: central polypurine tract and central termination sequence of HIV-1
   2614..2680    +  CDS            small t antigen (fragment): SV40 (simian virus 40) small t antigen
   2687..3865    +  promoter       EF-1α promoter: strong constitutive promoter for human elongation factor EF-1α
   4046..4093    +  CDS            nucleoplasmin NLS: bipartite nuclear localization signal from nucleoplasmin
   4093..8194    +  CDS            dCas9 (fragment): catalytically dead mutant of the Cas9 endonuclease from the Streptococcus pyogenes Type II CRISPR/Cas system RNA-guided DNA-binding protein that lacks endonuclease activity due to the D10A mutation in the RuvC catalytic domain and the N863A mutation in the HNH catalytic domain
   8519..8917    +  CDS            BSD: blasticidin S deaminase; Aspergillus terreus BSD; confers resistance to blasticidin
   8918..8939    +  misc_feature   MCS (fragment): pBluescript multiple cloning site
   8942..9530    +  misc_feature   WPRE: woodchuck hepatitis virus posttranscriptional regulatory element
   9467..10048   +  CDS            nef (fragment): NEF_HV1H2 - Experimental evidence at protein level: Swiss-Prot protein existence level 1. Extracellular Nef protein targets CD4(+) T-lymphocytes for apoptosis by interacting with CXCR4 surface receptors. From Human immunodeficiency virus type 1 group M subtype B (isolate HXB2) (HIV-1).
  10055..10235   +  LTR            5' LTR (truncated): truncated 5' long terminal repeat (LTR) from HIV-1
  10267..10491   +  polyA_signal   bGH poly(A) signal: bovine growth hormone polyadenylation signal
  10495..10516   +  promoter       SV40 promoter (fragment): SV40 enhancer and early promoter
  10537..10965   +  rep_origin     f1 ori (sequence partly withheld): f1 bacteriophage origin of replication; arrow indicates direction of (+) strand synthesis
  10979..11308   +  promoter       SV40 promoter: SV40 enhancer and early promoter
  11356..11403   +  promoter       EM7 promoter: synthetic bacterial promoter&nbsp
  11422..11796   +  CDS            BleoR: antibiotic-binding protein; Sh ble from Streptoalloteichus hindustanus; confers resistance to bleomycin, phleomycin, and Zeocin™
  11806..11931   +  CDS            ble (fragment): BLE_KLEPN - Experimental evidence at protein level: Swiss-Prot protein existence level 1. Binding protein with a strong affinity to the bleomycin family of antibiotics. Binds to CL990; an antimitotic-antibiotic compound. From Klebsiella pneumoniae.
  11926..12047   +  polyA_signal   SV40 poly(A) signal: SV40 polyadenylation signal
  12118..12140   -  protein_bind   lac operator (fragment): The lac repressor binds to the lac operator to inhibit transcription in E. coli. This inhibition can be relieved by adding lactose or isopropyl-β-D-thiogalactopyranoside (IPTG). lac repressor encoded by lacI
  12144..12174   -  promoter       lac promoter: promoter for the E. coli lac operon
  12189..12210   -  protein_bind   CAP binding site: CAP binding activates transcription in the presence of cAMP. E. coli catabolite activator protein
  12223..12315   -  CDS            lacI (fragment): lac repressor; lacI; The lac repressor binds to the lac operator to inhibit transcription in E. coli. This inhibition can be relieved by adding lactose or isopropyl-β-D-thiogalactopyranoside (IPTG).
  12498..13086   -  rep_origin     ori: high-copy-number ColE1/pMB1/pBR322/pUC origin of replication
  13257..14117   -  CDS            AmpR: β-lactamase; bla; confers resistance to ampicillin, carbenicillin, and related antibiotics
  14118..14222   -  promoter       AmpR promoter: bla
