[The description below was written by a language model from this plasmid's Addgene catalogue record and pLannotate feature annotations shown in this document.]
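Description:
Lenti-EF1alpha-VP64-dCas9-VP64_Blast is a third-generation lentiviral transfer plasmid on a pLenti backbone, built for CRISPR activation in mammalian cells. It is propagated in E. coli through a high-copy ColE1/pUC-type origin with ampicillin selection (AmpR under its own promoter), and the backbone also carries an f1 origin and an SV40/EM7-driven BleoR cassette lying outside the viral region. Viral genomic RNA is transcribed from a CMV enhancer/promoter fused to a truncated HIV-1 5' LTR, the Tat-independent arrangement typical of third-generation systems. It contains the Ψ packaging signal with a partial gag sequence, the RRE for Rev-dependent nuclear export, and the cPPT/CTS, which aids nuclear import of the reverse-transcribed genome. A WPRE downstream of the payload enhances transcript expression, followed by a truncated 3' LTR and a bGH polyadenylation signal.

The payload is driven by the constitutive human EF-1α promoter and encodes catalytically dead Streptococcus pyogenes Cas9 (D10A and N863A), preceded by a nucleoplasmin nuclear localization signal. According to the catalogue entry, dCas9 is flanked on both sides by VP64 transcriptional activation domains and is linked through a 2A peptide to blasticidin S deaminase. The automated feature table does not annotate the VP64 domains or the 2A element, although unannotated gaps on either side of dCas9 are consistent with them. The single transcript therefore yields both the activator and a blasticidin resistance marker for selecting transduced cells. No guide RNA cassette is annotated, so guides would be supplied separately. The construct is used to generate cells stably expressing the activator and comes from work comparing dCas9-VP64 variants and multiplexed guide RNAs for CRISPR activation.
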