Addgene plasmid #192650: Lenti-EF1alpha-VP64-dCas9-VP64_Blast
Purpose: 3rd generation lenti vector encoding VP64-dCas9-VP64 with 2A Blast resistance marker
Depositing lab: Jeffrey Miner. Depositing organization: Washington University in Saint Louis. Publication: Comparative analysis of dCas9-VP64 variants and multiplexed guide RNAs mediating CRISPR activation. Omachi K, Miner JH. PLoS One. 2022 Jun 28;17(6):e0270008. doi: 10.1371/journal.pone.0270008. eCollection 2022. PubMed 35763517.
Backbone
  Vector backbone: pLenti
  Vector type: Mammalian Expression, Lentiviral, CRISPR
Growth in bacteria
  Bacterial resistance: Ampicillin, 100 μg/mL
  Growth temperature: 37°C
  Growth strain: NEB Stable
  Copy number: High Copy
Gene/Insert
  Gene/Insert name: VP64-dCas9-VP64
  Species: Synthetic
  Mutation: D10A and N863A in Cas9
  Promoter: EF1a
  Cloning method: Gibson Cloning
Terms and licenses: Academic/Nonprofit Terms; Industry Terms: Not Available to Industry
How to cite: Lenti-EF1alpha-VP64-dCas9-VP64_Blast was a gift from Jeffrey Miner (Addgene plasmid # 192650 ; http://n2t.net/addgene:192650 ; RRID:Addgene_192650)
